Addgene plasmid #8997: pRK7-myr-RSK1
Depositing lab: John Blenis. Depositing organization: Harvard Medical School. Publication: Characterization of regulatory events associated with membrane targeting of p90 ribosomal S6 kinase 1. Richards SA, Dreisbach VC, Murphy LO, Blenis J. Mol Cell Biol. 2001 Nov . 21(21):7470-80. 10.1128/MCB.21.21.7470-7480.2001 PubMed 11585927.
Backbone
  Vector backbone: pRK7
  Backbone size w/o insert (bp): 4700
  Vector type: Mammalian Expression
Growth in bacteria
  Bacterial resistance: Ampicillin, 100 μg/mL
  Growth temperature: 37°C
  Growth strain: DH5alpha
  Copy number: High Copy
Gene/Insert
  Gene/Insert name: RSK
  Species: G. gallus (chicken)
  Entrez Gene: RPS6KA1 (a.k.a. RPS6KA, RSK)
  Tag / fusion protein: myr (N terminal on insert)
  Cloning method: Restriction Enzyme; 5′ cloning site HindIII (not destroyed); 3′ cloning site EcoRI (not destroyed)
  Sequencing primers: 5′ SP6
Terms and licenses: Academic/Nonprofit Terms; Industry Terms: Not Available to Industry
Depositor comments: Src myristylation sequence (MGSSKSKPK) lacks the polybasic domain necessary for predominant membrane localization.
How to cite: pRK7-myr-RSK1 was a gift from John Blenis (Addgene plasmid # 8997 ; http://n2t.net/addgene:8997 ; RRID:Addgene_8997)
