[The description below was written by a language model from this plasmid's Addgene catalogue record.]
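Description:
pRK7-myr-RSK1 is a mammalian expression plasmid built on the pRK7 backbone (about 4.7 kb without insert). It is propagated in E. coli as a high-copy plasmid under ampicillin selection. The record does not list a promoter, origin of replication or any mammalian selection marker, and no feature table is provided, so these elements cannot be confirmed here. An SP6 primer is listed for sequencing from the 5′ side of the insert, which suggests an SP6 priming site lies upstream of the cloning region.

The insert is chicken (G. gallus) RSK, corresponding to RPS6KA1, the p90 ribosomal S6 kinase 1. It was cloned by restriction enzymes between HindIII at the 5′ end and EcoRI at the 3′ end, with both sites retained. The coding sequence carries an N-terminal myristoylation signal derived from Src, which directs covalent attachment of a myristate lipid to the amino terminus and thereby promotes association of the fusion protein with cellular membranes. The depositor notes that this short Src-derived sequence lacks the polybasic domain needed for predominant membrane localization, so the expressed kinase should be regarded as only partially membrane-targeted rather than exclusively membrane-bound.

In line with the associated publication on regulatory events linked to membrane targeting of RSK1, the construct is suited to expression in mammalian cells to examine how membrane recruitment affects the regulation of RSK1, typically alongside untargeted versions of the kinase.
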