>Addgene plasmid #8997 | pRK7-myr-RSK1 | addgene partial sequence | sequence record 17546 | SP6 5'-ATTTAGGTGACACTATAG-3'
TCACTCCCGGTCCACTGCACCTCGGTTCTAGCTTATGGGGAGCAGCAAGAGCAAGCCCAAGTCTAGACCG
CTCGCACAGCTGGCCGAGCCCTGGCCCAACATGGAGCTGGTGCAGCTGGACACGGAGAATGGGCAGGCTG
CTCCAGAGGAAGGCGGGAACCCTCCGTGCAAGGCAAAGTCAGACATCACTTGGGTAGAGAAAGATCTGGT
GGACTCAACAGACAAGGGCGAGGGCGTTGTGAAGGAAATCAACATCACGCACCATGTGAAGGAGGGCTCT
GAGAAGGCCGACCCTTCGCAGTTTGAGCTTCTGAAGGTTCTGGGACAGGGCTCTTTTGGCAAGGTTTTCT
TGGTAAGAAAAATAACACCACCAGACAGCAACCACCTCTATGCCATGAAAGTGCTTAAAAAGGCAACACT
GAAAGTGCGTGATCGTGTAAGGACAAAGATAGAGAGAGACATCCTAGCTGATGTAAACCATCCCTTTGTG
GTAAAGCTGCACTACGCATTCCAGACAGAGGGGAAGCTGTATCTCATCTTGGATTTCCTCCGAGGAGGTG
ACCTTTTCACTCGGCTTTCCAAAGAGGTCATGTTCACAGAAGAGGATGTGAAGTTCTACCTAGCAGAGCT
TGCTCTTGGACTTGACCATTTGCACAGCCTGGGAATCATATACAGAGACCTCAAACC
